Addgene plasmid #106692: gh8
Purpose: expression of gRNA targeting GALNT8
Depositing lab: Eric-Paul Bennett. Depositing organization: University of Copenhagen. Publication: A validated gRNA library for CRISPR/Cas9 targeting of the human glycosyltransferase genome. Narimatsu Y, Joshi HJ, Zhang Y, Gomes C, Chen YH, Lorenzetti F, Furukawa S, Schjoldager K, Hansen L, Clausen H, Bennett EP, Wandall HH. Glycobiology. 2018 Jan 5. pii: 4791732. doi: 10.1093/glycob/cwx101. PubMed 29315387.
Backbone
  Vector backbone: EPB104
  Backbone manufacturer: Eric-Paul Bennett (Addgene plasmid # 68369)
  Backbone size w/o insert (bp): 2376
  Vector type: Mammalian Expression
Growth in bacteria
  Bacterial resistance: Ampicillin, 100 μg/mL
  Growth temperature: 37°C
  Growth strain: DH5alpha
  Copy number: High Copy
Gene/Insert
  Gene/Insert name: GALNT8
  gRNA/shRNA sequence: GTAGTCTCGCGTGTCGGGGA
  Species: H. sapiens (human)
  Entrez Gene: GALNT8 (a.k.a. GALNAC-T8)
  Cloning method: Restriction Enzyme; 5′ cloning site unknown (unknown if destroyed); 3′ cloning site unknown (unknown if destroyed)
  Sequencing primers: 5′ T7NP
Terms and licenses: Academic/Nonprofit Terms; Industry Terms: Not Available to Industry
How to cite: gh8 was a gift from Eric-Paul Bennett (Addgene plasmid # 106692 ; http://n2t.net/addgene:106692 ; RRID:Addgene_106692)
