[The description below was written by a language model from this plasmid's Addgene catalogue record and pLannotate feature annotations shown in this document.]
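Description:
gh8 is a small mammalian guide RNA expression plasmid built on the EPB104 backbone and designed to deliver a single CRISPR/Cas9 guide against human GALNT8 (also known as GALNAC-T8), a member of the polypeptide GalNAc-transferase family. The sequenced record is about 2.7 kb. It is propagated in E. coli as a high-copy plasmid through a ColE1/pUC-type origin and selected with ampicillin via a β-lactamase gene driven by its native bla promoter. No mammalian selection marker or reporter appears in the feature table.

The functional payload is a compact RNA polymerase III cassette. A human U6 snRNA promoter is followed by a short unannotated gap, which is where the 20-nucleotide GALNT8 targeting spacer would sit, and then by the Streptococcus pyogenes Cas9 gRNA scaffold. Transcription from U6 yields a complete single guide RNA. The plasmid carries no Cas9 coding sequence, so the nuclease must be supplied separately, for example from a co-transfected plasmid or a Cas9-expressing cell line. The remaining annotations are short fragments of lacI, an RSF origin, an M13 origin and lacZα, plus a T7 promoter. These look like remnants of the parental cloning vector rather than working elements, although the T7 region matches the listed sequencing primer site. The insert was introduced by restriction cloning, but the specific sites are not recorded.

According to the record, the plasmid belongs to a validated gRNA library covering the human glycosyltransferase genes. It is intended for targeted disruption of GALNT8 in human cells to study glycosylation.
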