Features (pLannotate 1.2.2; 10 found; start..end, strand, type, name):
      1..241     +  promoter       U6 promoter: RNA polymerase III promoter for human U6 snRNA
    270..345     +  misc_RNA       gRNA scaffold: guide RNA scaffold for the Streptococcus pyogenes CRISPR/Cas9 system
    392..439     -  CDS            lacI (fragment): lac repressor; lacI; The lac repressor binds to the lac operator to inhibit transcription in E. coli. This inhibition can be relieved by adding lactose or isopropyl-β-D-thiogalactopyranoside (IPTG).
    476..516     -  rep_origin     RSF ori (fragment): Plasmids containing the RSF 1030 origin of replication can be propagated in E. coli cells that contain additional plasmids with compatible origins.
    594..1182    -  rep_origin     ori: high-copy-number ColE1/pMB1/pBR322/pUC origin of replication
   1353..2213    -  CDS            AmpR: β-lactamase; bla; confers resistance to ampicillin, carbenicillin, and related antibiotics
   2214..2318    -  promoter       AmpR promoter: bla
   2344..2475    -  rep_origin     M13 ori (fragment): M13 bacteriophage origin of replication; arrow indicates direction of (+) strand synthesis
   2496..2652    -  CDS            lacZα (fragment): LacZα fragment of β-galactosidase; lacZ fragment
   2661..2679    +  promoter       T7 promoter: promoter for bacteriophage T7 RNA polymerase
>Addgene plasmid #106692 | gh8 | addgene full sequence | sequence record 244218 | Addgene NGS Result
GAGGGCCTATTTCCCATGATTCCTTCATATTTGCATATACGATACAAGGCTGTTAGAGAGATAATTGGAA
TTAATTTGACTGTAAACACAAAGATATTAGTACAAAATACGTGACGTAGAAAGTAATAATTTCTTGGGTA
GTTTGCAGTTTTAAAATTATGTTTTAAAATGGACTATCATATGCTTACCGTAACTTGAAAGTATTTCGAT
TTCTTGGCTTTATATATCTTGTGGAAAGGACGAAACACCGTAGTCTCGCGTGTCGGGGAGTTTTAGAGCT
AGAAATAGCAAGTTAAAATAAGGCTAGTCCGTTATCAACTTGAAAAAGTGGCACCGAGTCGGTGCTTTTT
TTGGTACCTGGAGCACAAGACTGGCCTCATGGGCCTTCCGCTCACTGCCCGCTTTCCAGTCGGGAAACCT
GTCGTGCCAGCTGCATTAACATGGTCATAGCTGTTTCCTTGCGTATTGGGCGCTCTCCGCTTCCTCGCTC
ACTGACTCGCTGCGCTCGGTCGTTCGGGTAAAGCCTGGGGTGCCTAATGAGCAAAAGGCCAGCAAAAGGC
CAGGAACCGTAAAAAGGCCGCGTTGCTGGCGTTTTTCCATAGGCTCCGCCCCCCTGACGAGCATCACAAA
AATCGACGCTCAAGTCAGAGGTGGCGAAACCCGACAGGACTATAAAGATACCAGGCGTTTCCCCCTGGAA
GCTCCCTCGTGCGCTCTCCTGTTCCGACCCTGCCGCTTACCGGATACCTGTCCGCCTTTCTCCCTTCGGG
AAGCGTGGCGCTTTCTCATAGCTCACGCTGTAGGTATCTCAGTTCGGTGTAGGTCGTTCGCTCCAAGCTG
GGCTGTGTGCACGAACCCCCCGTTCAGCCCGACCGCTGCGCCTTATCCGGTAACTATCGTCTTGAGTCCA
ACCCGGTAAGACACGACTTATCGCCACTGGCAGCAGCCACTGGTAACAGGATTAGCAGAGCGAGGTATGT
AGGCGGTGCTACAGAGTTCTTGAAGTGGTGGCCTAACTACGGCTACACTAGAAGAACAGTATTTGGTATC
TGCGCTCTGCTGAAGCCAGTTACCTTCGGAAAAAGAGTTGGTAGCTCTTGATCCGGCAAACAAACCACCG
CTGGTAGCGGTGGTTTTTTTGTTTGCAAGCAGCAGATTACGCGCAGAAAAAAAGGATCTCAAGAAGATCC
TTTGATCTTTTCTACGGGGTCTGACGCTCAGTGGAACGAAAACTCACGTTAAGGGATTTTGGTCATGAGA
TTATCAAAAAGGATCTTCACCTAGATCCTTTTAAATTAAAAATGAAGTTTTAAATCAATCTAAAGTATAT
ATGAGTAAACTTGGTCTGACAGTTACCAATGCTTAATCAGTGAGGCACCTATCTCAGCGATCTGTCTATT
TCGTTCATCCATAGTTGCCTGACTCCCCGTCGTGTAGATAACTACGATACGGGAGGGCTTACCATCTGGC
CCCAGTGCTGCAATGATACCGCGAGAACCACGCTCACCGGCTCCAGATTTATCAGCAATAAACCAGCCAG
CCGGAAGGGCCGAGCGCAGAAGTGGTCCTGCAACTTTATCCGCCTCCATCCAGTCTATTAATTGTTGCCG
GGAAGCTAGAGTAAGTAGTTCGCCAGTTAATAGTTTGCGCAACGTTGTTGCCATTGCTACAGGCATCGTG
GTGTCACGCTCGTCGTTTGGTATGGCTTCATTCAGCTCCGGTTCCCAACGATCAAGGCGAGTTACATGAT
CCCCCATGTTGTGCAAAAAAGCGGTTAGCTCCTTCGGTCCTCCGATCGTTGTCAGAAGTAAGTTGGCCGC
AGTGTTATCACTCATGGTTATGGCAGCACTGCATAATTCTCTTACTGTCATGCCATCCGTAAGATGCTTT
TCTGTGACTGGTGAGTACTCAACCAAGTCATTCTGAGAATAGTGTATGCGGCGACCGAGTTGCTCTTGCC
CGGCGTCAATACGGGATAATACCGCGCCACATAGCAGAACTTTAAAAGTGCTCATCATTGGAAAACGTTC
TTCGGGGCGAAAACTCTCAAGGATCTTACCGCTGTTGAGATCCAGTTCGATGTAACCCACTCGTGCACCC
AACTGATCTTCAGCATCTTTTACTTTCACCAGCGTTTCTGGGTGAGCAAAAACAGGAAGGCAAAATGCCG
CAAAAAAGGGAATAAGGGCGACACGGAAATGTTGAATACTCATACTCTTCCTTTTTCAATATTATTGAAG
CATTTATCAGGGTTATTGTCTCATGAGCGGATACATATTTGAATGTATTTAGAAAAATAAACAAATAGGG
GTTCCGCGCACATTTCCCCGAAAAGTGCCACCTAAATTGTAAGCGTTAATATTTTGTTAAAATTCGCGTT
AAATTTTTGTTAAATCAGCTCATTTTTTAACCAATAGGCCGAAATCGGCAAAATCCCTTATAAATCAAAA
GAATAGACCGAGATAGGGTTGAGTGGCCGCTACAGGGCGCTCCCATTCGCCATTCAGGCTGCGCAACTGT
TGGGAAGGGCGTTTCGGTGCGGGCCTCTTCGCTATTACGCCAGCTGGCGAAAGGGGGATGTGCTGCAAGG
CGATTAAGTTGGGTAACGCCAGGGTTTTCCCAGTCACGACGTTGTAAAACGACGGCCAGTGAGCGCGACG
TAATACGACTCACTATAGGGCGAATTGGCGGAAGGCCGTCAAGGCCACGTGTCTTGTCCAGAGCTCGATA
TCGAATTC
